>Addgene plasmid #142325 | TFORF2561 | addgene full sequence | sequence record 395793 | Addgene NGS Result
TTAATGTAGTCTTATGCAATACTCTTGTAGTCTTGCAACATGGTAACGATGAGTTAGCAACATGCCTTAC
AAGGAGAGAAAAAGCACCGTGCATGCCGATTGGTGGAAGTAAGGTGGTACGATCGTGCCTTATTAGGAAG
GCAACAGACGGGTCTGACATGGATTGGACGAACCACTGAATTGCCGCATTGCAGAGATATTGTATTTAAG
TGCCTAGCTCGATACATAAACGGGTCTCTCTGGTTAGACCAGATCTGAGCCTGGGAGCTCTCTGGCTAAC
TAGGGAACCCACTGCTTAAGCCTCAATAAAGCTTGCCTTGAGTGCTTCAAGTAGTGTGTGCCCGTCTGTT
GTGTGACTCTGGTAACTAGAGATCCCTCAGACCCTTTTAGTCAGTGTGGAAAATCTCTAGCAGTGGCGCC
CGAACAGGGACTTGAAAGCGAAAGGGAAACCAGAGGAGCTCTCTCGACGCAGGACTCGGCTTGCTGAAGC
GCGCACGGCAAGAGGCGAGGGGCGGCGACTGGTGAGTACGCCAAAAATTTTGACTAGCGGAGGCTAGAAG
GAGAGAGATGGGTGCGAGAGCGTCAGTATTAAGCGGGGGAGAATTAGATCGCGATGGGAAAAAATTCGGT
TAAGGCCAGGGGGAAAGAAAAAATATAAATTAAAACATATAGTATGGGCAAGCAGGGAGCTAGAACGATT
CGCAGTTAATCCTGGCCTGTTAGAAACATCAGAAGGCTGTAGACAAATACTGGGACAGCTACAACCATCC
CTTCAGACAGGATCAGAAGAACTTAGATCATTATATAATACAGTAGCAACCCTCTATTGTGTGCATCAAA
GGATAGAGATAAAAGACACCAAGGAAGCTTTAGACAAGATAGAGGAAGAGCAAAACAAAAGTAAGACCAC
CGCACAGCAAGCGGCCGCTGATCTTCAGACCTGGAGGAGGAGATATGAGGGACAATTGGAGAAGTGAATT
ATATAAATATAAAGTAGTAAAAATTGAACCATTAGGAGTAGCACCCACCAAGGCAAAGAGAAGAGTGGTG
CAGAGAGAAAAAAGAGCAGTGGGAATAGGAGCTTTGTTCCTTGGGTTCTTGGGAGCAGCAGGAAGCACTA
TGGGCGCAGCGTCAATGACGCTGACGGTACAGGCCAGACAATTATTGTCTGGTATAGTGCAGCAGCAGAA
CAATTTGCTGAGGGCTATTGAGGCGCAACAGCATCTGTTGCAACTCACAGTCTGGGGCATCAAGCAGCTC
CAGGCAAGAATCCTGGCTGTGGAAAGATACCTAAAGGATCAACAGCTCCTGGGGATTTGGGGTTGCTCTG
GAAAACTCATTTGCACCACTGCTGTGCCTTGGAATGCTAGTTGGAGTAATAAATCTCTGGAACAGATTTG
GAATCACACGACCTGGATGGAGTGGGACAGAGAAATTAACAATTACACAAGCTTAATACACTCCTTAATT
GAAGAATCGCAAAACCAGCAAGAAAAGAATGAACAAGAATTATTGGAATTAGATAAATGGGCAAGTTTGT
GGAATTGGTTTAACATAACAAATTGGCTGTGGTATATAAAATTATTCATAATGATAGTAGGAGGCTTGGT
AGGTTTAAGAATAGTTTTTGCTGTACTTTCTATAGTGAATAGAGTTAGGCAGGGATATTCACCATTATCG
TTTCAGACCCACCTCCCAACCCCGAGGGGACCCATGCATTGCATCTCAATTAGTCAGCAACCAGGTGTGG
AAAGTCCCCAGGCTCCCCAGCAGGCAGAAGTATGCAAAGCATGCGTCTCAATTAGTCAGCAACCATAGTC
CCGCCCCTAACTCCGCCCATCCCGCCCCTAACTCCGCCCAGTTCCGCCCATTCTCCGCCCCATGGCTGAC
TAATTTTTTTTATTTATGCAGAGGCCGAGGCCGCCTCGGCCTCTGAGCTATTCCAGAAGTAGTGAGGAGG
CTTTTTTGGAGGCCTAGGCTTTTGCAAAAAGCTTTCTAGAGGTACCACCGGAGCTTACCATGACCGAGTA
CAAGCCCACGGTGCGCCTCGCCACCCGCGACGACGTCCCCAGGGCCGTACGCACCCTCGCCGCCGCGTTC
GCCGACTACCCCGCCACGCGCCACACCGTCGATCCGGACCGCCACATCGAGCGGGTCACCGAGCTGCAAG
AACTCTTCCTCACGCGCGTCGGGCTCGACATCGGCAAGGTGTGGGTCGCGGACGACGGCGCCGCCGTGGC
GGTCTGGACCACGCCGGAGAGCGTCGAAGCGGGGGCGGTGTTCGCCGAGATCGGCCCGCGCATGGCCGAG
TTGAGCGGTTCCCGGCTGGCCGCGCAGCAACAGATGGAAGGCCTCCTGGCGCCGCACCGGCCCAAGGAGC
CCGCGTGGTTCCTGGCCACCGTCGGCGTCTCGCCCGACCACCAGGGCAAGGGTCTGGGCAGCGCCGTCGT
GCTCCCCGGAGTGGAGGCGGCCGAGCGCGCCGGGGTGCCCGCCTTCCTGGAGACCTCCGCGCCCCGCAAC
CTCCCCTTCTACGAGCGGCTCGGCTTCACCGTCACCGCCGACGTCGAGGTGCCCGAAGGACCGCGCACCT
GGTGCATGACCCGCAAGCCCGGTGCCAGTTAACGAATTCTAGATCTTGAGACAAATGGCAGTATTCATCC
ACAATTTTAAAAGAAAAGGGGGGATTGGGGGGTACAGTGCAGGGGAAAGAATAGTAGACATAATAGCAAC
AGACATACAAACTAAAGAATTACAAAAACAAATTACAAAAATTCAAAATTTTCGGGTTTATTACAGGGAC
AGCAGAGATCCACTTTGGCGCCGGCTCGAGGCCTGCAGGTGCAAAGATGGATAAAGTTTTAAACAGAGAG
GAATCTTTGCAGCTAATGGACCTTCTAGGTCTTGAAAGGAGTGGGAATTGGCTCCGGTGCCCGTCAGTGG
GCAGAGCGCACATCGCCCACAGTCCCCGAGAAGTTGGGGGGAGGGGTCGGCAATTGAACCGGTGCCTAGA
GAAGGTGGCGCGGGGTAAACTGGGAAAGTGATGTCGTGTACTGGCTCCGCCTTTTTCCCGAGGGTGGGGG
AGAACCGTATATAAGTGCAGTAGTCGCCGTGAACGTTCTTTTTCGCAACGGGTTTGCCGCCAGAACACAG
GTAAGTGCCGTGTGTGGTTCCCGCGGGCCTGGCCTCTTTACGGGTTATGGCCCTTGCGTGCCTTGAATTA
CTTCCACCTGGCTGCAGTACGTGATTCTTGATCCCGAGCTTCGGGTTGGAAGTGGGTGGGAGAGTTCGAG
GCCTTGCGCTTAAGGAGCCCCTTCGCCTCGTGCTTGAGTTGAGGCCTGGCCTGGGCGCTGGGGCCGCCGC
GTGCGAATCTGGTGGCACCTTCGCGCCTGTCTCGCTGCTTTCGATAAGTCTCTAGCCATTTAAAATTTTT
GATGACCTGCTGCGACGCTTTTTTTCTGGCAAGATAGTCTTGTAAATGCGGGCCAAGATCTGCACACTGG
TATTTCGGTTTTTGGGGCCGCGGGCGGCGACGGGGCCCGTGCGTCCCAGCGCACATGTTCGGCGAGGCGG
GGCCTGCGAGCGCGGCCACCGAGAATCGGACGGGGGTAGTCTCAAGCTGGCCGGCCTGCTCTGGTGCCTG
GCCTCGCGCCGCCGTGTATCGCCCCGCCCTGGGCGGCAAGGCTGGCCCGGTCGGCACCAGTTGCGTGAGC
GGAAAGATGGCCGCTTCCCGGCCCTGCTGCAGGGAGCTCAAAATGGAGGACGCGGCGCTCGGGAGAGCGG
GCGGGTGAGTCACCCACACAAAGGAAAAGGGCCTTTCCGTCCTCAGCCGTCGCTTCATGTGACTCCACGG
AGTACCGGGCGCCGTCCAGGCACCTCGATTAGTTCTCGAGCTTTTGGAGTACGTCGTCTTTAGGTTGGGG
GGAGGGGTTTTATGCGATGGAGTTTCCCCACACTGAGTGGGTGGAGACTGAAGTTAGGCCAGCTTGGCAC
TTGATGTAATTCTCCTTGGAATTTGCCCTTTTTGAGTTTGGATCTTGGTTCATTCTCAAGCCTCAGACAG
TGGTTCAAAGTTTTTTTCTTCCATTTCAGGTGTCGTGAGGCTAGCACCGCCACCATGGAGGAAATACCAG
CCCAGGAAGCAGCAGGGTCACCAAGGGTCCAGTTTCAGTCTTTGGAGACCCAGTCTGAGTGTCTGTCCCC
AGAGCCTCAGTTTGTGCAGGACACCGACATGGAACAGGGACTCACTGGGGGCATACTTCTCCGCCTTCCC
ACCACCCGGATTCATAGTGTGAATTCCTGCCCGGCCCTGAGTCATACCCAGGCAAGTGCTTTCTCTGGAG
AAACACTTGCCGTCCTTACAGCAGGAATCTCCAAGAGATGGCCCAAGTATCGGCTTCCCATCGATATTGC
TCGTCCCTGCTCGGAAACTCCTTTTCCACGATTGTAGTAATGAACTAGTCCGTAACTTGAAAGTATTTCG
ATTTCTTGGCTTTATATATCTTGTGGAAAGGACGAGCACGAGACAAACCCTTCTACCTAACGCGTTAAGT
CGACAATCAACCTCTGGATTACAAAATTTGTGAAAGATTGACTGGTATTCTTAACTATGTTGCTCCTTTT
ACGCTATGTGGATACGCTGCTTTAATGCCTTTGTATCATGCTATTGCTTCCCGTATGGCTTTCATTTTCT
CCTCCTTGTATAAATCCTGGTTGCTGTCTCTTTATGAGGAGTTGTGGCCCGTTGTCAGGCAACGTGGCGT
GGTGTGCACTGTGTTTGCTGACGCAACCCCCACTGGTTGGGGCATTGCCACCACCTGTCAGCTCCTTTCC
GGGACTTTCGCTTTCCCCCTCCCTATTGCCACGGCGGAACTCATCGCCGCCTGCCTTGCCCGCTGCTGGA
CAGGGGCTCGGCTGTTGGGCACTGACAATTCCGTGGTGTTGTCGGGGAAATCATCGTCCTTTCCTTGGCT
GCTCGCCTGTGTTGCCACCTGGATTCTGCGCGGGACGTCCTTCTGCTACGTCCCTTCGGCCCTCAATCCA
GCGGACCTTCCTTCCCGCGGCCTGCTGCCGGCTCTGCGGCCTCTTCCGCGTCTTCGCCTTCGCCCTCAGA
CGAGTCGGATCTCCCTTTGGGCCGCCTCCCCGCGTCGACTTTAAGACCAATGACTTACAAGGCAGCTGTA
GATCTTAGCCACTTTTTAAAAGAAAAGGGGGGACTGGAAGGGCTAATTCACTCCCAACGAAGACAAGATC
TGCTTTTTGCTTGTACTGGGTCTCTCTGGTTAGACCAGATCTGAGCCTGGGAGCTCTCTGGCTAACTAGG
GAACCCACTGCTTAAGCCTCAATAAAGCTTGCCTTGAGTGCTTCAAGTAGTGTGTGCCCGTCTGTTGTGT
GACTCTGGTAACTAGAGATCCCTCAGACCCTTTTAGTCAGTGTGGAAAATCTCTAGCAGTACGTATAGTA
GTTCATGTCATCTTATTATTCAGTATTTATAACTTGCAAAGAAATGAATATCAGAGAGTGAGAGGAACTT
GTTTATTGCAGCTTATAATGGTTACAAATAAAGCAATAGCATCACAAATTTCACAAATAAAGCATTTTTT
TCACTGCATTCTAGTTGTGGTTTGTCCAAACTCATCAATGTATCTTATCATGTCTGGCTCTAGCTATCCC
GCCCCTAACTCCGCCCATCCCGCCCCTAACTCCGCCCAGTTCCGCCCATTCTCCGCCCCATGGCTGACTA
ATTTTTTTTATTTATGCAGAGGCCGAGGCCGCCTCGGCCTCTGAGCTATTCCAGAAGTAGTGAGGAGGCT
TTTTTGGAGGCCTAGGGACGTACCCAATTCGCCCTATAGTGAGTCGTATTACGCGCGCTCACTGGCCGTC
GTTTTACAACGTCGTGACTGGGAAAACCCTGGCGTTACCCAACTTAATCGCCTTGCAGCACATCCCCCTT
TCGCCAGCTGGCGTAATAGCGAAGAGGCCCGCACCGATCGCCCTTCCCAACAGTTGCGCAGCCTGAATGG
CGAATGGG
[124 nt withheld, positions 6029-6152]
C
[91 nt withheld, positions 6154-6244]
A
[49 nt withheld, positions 6246-6294]
CCTTTGACGTTGGAGTCCACGTTCTTT
[37 nt withheld, positions 6322-6358]
ACCCTATCTCGGTCTATTCTTTTGATTTATAAGGGATTTTGCCGATTTCGGCCTATTGGTTAAAAAATGA
GCTGATTTAACAAAAATTTAACGCGAATTTTAACAAAATATTAACGCTTACAATTTAGGTGGCACTTTTC
GGGGAAATGTGCGCGGAACCCCTATTTGTTTATTTTTCTAAATACATTCAAATATGTATCCGCTCATGAG
ACAATAACCCTGATAAATGCTTCAATAATATTGAAAAAGGAAGAGTATGAGTATTCAACATTTCCGTGTC
GCCCTTATTCCCTTTTTTGCGGCATTTTGCCTTCCTGTTTTTGCTCACCCAGAAACGCTGGTGAAAGTAA
AAGATGCTGAAGATCAGTTGGGTGCACGAGTGGGTTACATCGAACTGGATCTCAACAGCGGTAAGATCCT
TGAGAGTTTTCGCCCCGAAGAACGTTTTCCAATGATGAGCACTTTTAAAGTTCTGCTATGTGGCGCGGTA
TTATCCCGTATTGACGCCGGGCAAGAGCAACTCGGTCGCCGCATACACTATTCTCAGAATGACTTGGTTG
AGTACTCACCAGTCACAGAAAAGCATCTTACGGATGGCATGACAGTAAGAGAATTATGCAGTGCTGCCAT
AACCATGAGTGATAACACTGCGGCCAACTTACTTCTGACAACGATCGGAGGACCGAAGGAGCTAACCGCT
TTTTTGCACAACATGGGGGATCATGTAACTCGCCTTGATCGTTGGGAACCGGAGCTGAATGAAGCCATAC
CAAACGACGAGCGTGACACCACGATGCCTGTAGCAATGGCAACAACGTTGCGCAAACTATTAACTGGCGA
ACTACTTACTCTAGCTTCCCGGCAACAATTAATAGACTGGATGGAGGCGGATAAAGTTGCAGGACCACTT
CTGCGCTCGGCCCTTCCGGCTGGCTGGTTTATTGCTGATAAATCTGGAGCCGGTGAGCGTGGGTCTCGCG
GTATCATTGCAGCACTGGGGCCAGATGGTAAGCCCTCCCGTATCGTAGTTATCTACACGACGGGGAGTCA
GGCAACTATGGATGAACGAAATAGACAGATCGCTGAGATAGGTGCCTCACTGATTAAGCATTGGTAACTG
TCAGACCAAGTTTACTCATATATACTTTAGATTGATTTAAAACTTCATTTTTAATTTAAAAGGATCTAGG
TGAAGATCCTTTTTGATAATCTCATGACCAAAATCCCTTAACGTGAGTTTTCGTTCCACTGAGCGTCAGA
CCCCGTAGAAAAGATCAAAGGATCTTCTTGAGATCCTTTTTTTCTGCGCGTAATCTGCTGCTTGCAAACA
AAAAAACCACCGCTACCAGCGGTGGTTTGTTTGCCGGATCAAGAGCTACCAACTCTTTTTCCGAAGGTAA
CTGGCTTCAGCAGAGCGCAGATACCAAATACTGTTCTTCTAGTGTAGCCGTAGTTAGGCCACCACTTCAA
GAACTCTGTAGCACCGCCTACATACCTCGCTCTGCTAATCCTGTTACCAGTGGCTGCTGCCAGTGGCGAT
AAGTCGTGTCTTACCGGGTTGGACTCAAGACGATAGTTACCGGATAAGGCGCAGCGGTCGGGCTGAACGG
GGGGTTCGTGCACACAGCCCAGCTTGGAGCGAACGACCTACACCGAACTGAGATACCTACAGCGTGAGCT
ATGAGAAAGCGCCACGCTTCCCGAAGGGAGAAAGGCGGACAGGTATCCGGTAAGCGGCAGGGTCGGAACA
GGAGAGCGCACGAGGGAGCTTCCAGGGGGAAACGCCTGGTATCTTTATAGTCCTGTCGGGTTTCGCCACC
TCTGACTTGAGCGTCGATTTTTGTGATGCTCGTCAGGGGGGCGGAGCCTATGGAAAAACGCCAGCAACGC
GGCCTTTTTACGGTTCCTGGCCTTTTGCTGGCCTTTTGCTCACATGTTCTTTCCTGCGTTATCCCCTGAT
TCTGTGGATAACCGTATTACCGCCTTTGAGTGAGCTGATACCGCTCGCCGCAGCCGAACGACCGAGCGCA
GCGAGTCAGTGAGCGAGGAAGCGGAAGAGCGCCCAATACGCAAACCGCCTCTCCCCGCGCGTTGGCCGAT
TCATTAATGCAGCTGGCACGACAGGTTTCCCGACTGGAAAGCGGGCAGTGAGCGCAACGCAATTAATGTG
AGTTAGCTCACTCATTAGGCACCCCAGGCTTTACACTTTATGCTTCCGGCTCGTATGTTGTGTGGAATTG
TGAGCGGATAACAATTTCACACAGGAAACAGCTATGACCATGATTACGCCAAGCGCGCAATTAACCCTCA
CTAAAGGGAACAAAAGCTGGAGCTGCAAGC
Features (pLannotate 1.2.2; 31 found; start..end, strand, type, name):
      5..231     +  promoter       RSV promoter: Rous sarcoma virus enhancer/promoter
    232..412     +  LTR            5' LTR (truncated): truncated 5' long terminal repeat (LTR) from HIV-1
    459..584     +  misc_feature   HIV-1 Ψ: packaging signal of human immunodeficiency virus type 1
    568..931     +  CDS            HIV-1 gag (fragment): gag protein from human immunodeficiency virus 1; gag
   1077..1310    +  misc_feature   RRE: The Rev response element (RRE) of HIV-1 allows for Rev-dependent mRNA export from the nucleus to the cytoplasm.
   1687..1713    +  CDS            Rev (fragment): human immunodeficiency virus 1 (HIV-1) Rev protein; rev; enhances nuclear export of unspliced and incompletely spliced viral mRNAs
   1720..1743    +  promoter       SV40 promoter (fragment): SV40 early promoter
   1744..1815    +  promoter       SV40 promoter (fragment): SV40 enhancer and early promoter
   1839..1974    +  rep_origin     SV40 ori: SV40 origin of replication
   2020..2616    +  CDS            PuroR (fragment): puromycin N-acetyltransferase; pac from Streptomyces; confers resistance to puromycin
   2665..2782    +  misc_feature   cPPT/CTS: central polypurine tract and central termination sequence of HIV-1
   2847..2913    +  CDS            small t antigen (fragment): SV40 (simian virus 40) small t antigen
   2920..4098    +  promoter       EF-1α promoter: strong constitutive promoter for human elongation factor EF-1α
   4115..4249    +  CDS            ZNF655 (fragment): ZN655_HUMAN - Also known as VIK. Experimental evidence at protein level: Swiss-Prot protein existence level 1. May be involved in transcriptional regulation. From Homo sapiens (Human).
   4460..4513    +  promoter       U6 promoter (fragment): RNA polymerase III promoter for human U6 snRNA
   4555..5143    +  misc_feature   WPRE: woodchuck hepatitis virus posttranscriptional regulatory element
   5194..5213    +  misc_feature   cPPT/CTS (fragment): central polypurine tract and central termination sequence of HIV-1
   5215..5448    +  LTR            3' LTR (ΔU3): self-inactivating 3' long terminal repeat (LTR) from HIV-1
   5526..5647    +  polyA_signal   SV40 poly(A) signal: SV40 polyadenylation signal
   5687..5822    +  rep_origin     SV40 ori: SV40 origin of replication
   5843..5861    -  promoter       T7 promoter: promoter for bacteriophage T7 RNA polymerase
   5869..6024    +  CDS            lacZα (fragment): LacZα fragment of β-galactosidase; lacZ fragment
   6029..6457    +  rep_origin     f1 ori (sequence partly withheld): f1 bacteriophage origin of replication; arrow indicates direction of (+) strand synthesis
   6510..6614    +  promoter       AmpR promoter: bla
   6615..7475    +  CDS            AmpR: β-lactamase; bla; confers resistance to ampicillin, carbenicillin, and related antibiotics
   7646..8234    +  rep_origin     ori: high-copy-number ColE1/pMB1/pBR322/pUC origin of replication
   8417..8509    +  CDS            lacI (fragment): lac repressor; lacI; The lac repressor binds to the lac operator to inhibit transcription in E. coli. This inhibition can be relieved by adding lactose or isopropyl-β-D-thiogalactopyranoside (IPTG).
   8522..8543    +  protein_bind   CAP binding site: CAP binding activates transcription in the presence of cAMP. E. coli catabolite activator protein
   8558..8588    +  promoter       lac promoter: promoter for the E. coli lac operon
   8596..8612    +  protein_bind   lac operator: The lac repressor binds to the lac operator to inhibit transcription in E. coli. This inhibition can be relieved by adding lactose or isopropyl-β-D-thiogalactopyranoside (IPTG). lac repressor encoded by lacI
   8657..8675    +  promoter       T3 promoter: promoter for bacteriophage T3 RNA polymerase
