[The description below was written by a language model from this plasmid's Addgene catalogue record and pLannotate feature annotations shown in this document.]
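Description:
TFORF2561 is a lentiviral mammalian expression plasmid built on the pLX_TRC317 backbone, one member of a barcoded transcription factor ORF collection. It carries a human ZNF655 (also known as VIK) open reading frame under the strong constitutive EF-1α promoter. The catalogued insert is short, 434 bp, and the depositor links it to several ZNF655 transcript isoforms. The automated annotation recognises only a fragment of about 135 bp as ZNF655, so the ORF probably represents a short isoform rather than the canonical protein. The purpose field states that each ORF is paired with a unique 24-bp barcode, but the barcode is not separately annotated. A WPRE downstream of the insert enhances transcript stability and expression.

The viral architecture is third-generation and self-inactivating. An RSV promoter drives a truncated HIV-1 5' LTR, followed by the Ψ packaging signal with a partial gag sequence, the RRE for Rev-dependent nuclear export, a cPPT/CTS, and a ΔU3 3' LTR with an SV40 poly(A) signal beyond it. Within the provirus, upstream of the EF-1α cassette, an SV40 early promoter/origin region drives puromycin N-acetyltransferase, so transduced cells can be selected with puromycin. In bacteria the plasmid is maintained by a high-copy ColE1/pUC origin and ampicillin resistance. It also contains an f1 origin and residual lac, T7 and T3 cloning-vector elements. The depositor notes that recombination can occur during propagation.

The construct is intended for ZNF655 overexpression, either individually or in pooled screens, where reading the barcode identifies which transcription factor each cell received, as in directed-differentiation studies.
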