Addgene plasmid #142325: TFORF2561
Purpose: Lentiviral vector for overexpressing transcription factor ORFs with unique 24-bp barcodes. Barcodes facilitate identification of transcription factors in pooled screens.
Depositing lab: Feng Zhang. Depositing organization: Broad Institute. Publication: A transcription factor atlas of directed differentiation. Joung J, Ma S, Tay T, Geiger-Schuller KR, Kirchgatterer PC, Verdine VK, Guo B, Arias-Garcia MA, Allen WE, Singh A, Kuksenko O, Abudayyeh OO, Gootenberg JS, Fu Z, Macrae RK, Buenrostro JD, Regev A, Zhang F. Cell. 2023 Jan 5;186(1):209-229.e26. doi: 10.1016/j.cell.2022.11.026. PubMed 36608654.
Backbone
  Vector backbone: pLX_TRC317
  Backbone manufacturer: Broad Institute Genetic Perturbation Platform
  Backbone size w/o insert (bp): 8264
  Vector type: Mammalian Expression, Lentiviral
  Selectable markers: Puromycin
Growth in bacteria
  Bacterial resistance: Ampicillin, 100 μg/mL
  Growth temperature: 37°C
  Growth strain: NEB Stable
  Copy number: High Copy
Gene/Insert
  Gene/Insert name: ZNF655
  Species: H. sapiens (human)
  Insert size (bp): 434
  Entrez Gene: ZNF655 (a.k.a. VIK, VIK-1)
  Promoter: EF1a
  Cloning method: Unknown
  Sequencing primers: 5′ GGGTGGAGACTGAAGTTAGGCCAG; 3′ CACATAGCGTAAAAGGAGCAACATAG
Terms and licenses: Academic/Nonprofit Terms; Industry Terms: Not Available to Industry
Depositor comments: NM_001085366,NM_001009958,ENST00000357864,ENST00000440391 . The transcription factor ORF portion of this plasmid was synthesized by Genewiz. Please test multiple small colonies in case of plasmid recombination. To make this collection available in a timely manner, a portion of this collection was not fully sequenced by Addgene. If an Addgene verified full plasmid sequence is not available, please contact us prior to placing an order to request the full sequence.
How to cite: TFORF2561 was a gift from Feng Zhang (Addgene plasmid # 142325 ; http://n2t.net/addgene:142325 ; RRID:Addgene_142325)
