>Addgene plasmid #142325 | TFORF2561 | depositor partial sequence | sequence record 279113 | Insert
ACCGCCACCATGGAGGAAATACCAGCCCAGGAAGCAGCAGGGTCACCAAGGGTCCAGTTTCAGTCTTTGG
AGACCCAGTCTGAGTGTCTGTCCCCAGAGCCTCAGTTTGTGCAGGACACCGACATGGAACAGGGACTCAC
TGGGGGCATACTTCTCCGCCTTCCCACCACCCGGATTCATAGTGTGAATTCCTGCCCGGCCCTGAGTCAT
ACCCAGGCAAGTGCTTTCTCTGGAGAAACACTTGCCGTCCTTACAGCAGGAATCTCCAAGAGATGGCCCA
AGTATCGGCTTCCCATCGATATTGCTCGTCCCTGCTCGGAAACTCCTTTTCCACGATTGTAGTAATGAAC
TAGTCCGTAACTTGAAAGTATTTCGATTTCTTGGCTTTATATATCTTGTGGAAAGGACGAGCACGAGACA
AACCCTTCTACCTA
