>Addgene plasmid #142325 | TFORF2561 | depositor partial sequence | sequence record 279114 | Barcode
GCACGAGACAAACCCTTCTACCTA
